Addgene plasmid #114350: pStA0::idi
Purpose: idi in pStA0
Depositing lab: John Heap. Depositing organization: Imperial College London. Publication: Start-Stop Assembly: a functionally scarless DNA assembly system optimized for metabolic engineering. Taylor GM, Mordaka PM, Heap JT. Nucleic Acids Res. 2018 Nov 20. pii: 5193345. doi: 10.1093/nar/gky1182. PubMed 30462270.
Backbone
  Vector backbone: pGT400
  Backbone size w/o insert (bp): 2209
  Vector type: Synthetic Biology
Growth in bacteria
  Bacterial resistance: Ampicillin, 100 μg/mL
  Growth temperature: 37°C
  Growth strain: DH5alpha
  Copy number: High Copy
Gene/Insert
  Gene/Insert name: idi (codon optimised)
  Insert size (bp): 915
  Cloning method: Restriction Enzyme; 5′ cloning site BsaI (destroyed during cloning); 3′ cloning site BsaI (destroyed during cloning)
  Sequencing primers: 5′ OligoGT234 GGGGAAACGCCTGGTATCT; 3′ OligoGT235 AGCAAAAACAGGAAGGCAAA
Terms and licenses: Academic/Nonprofit Terms; Industry Terms: Not Available to Industry
Depositor comments: Alternative ID = pGT363 . Please visit https://www.biorxiv.org/content/early/2018/07/04/361626 for bioRxiv preprint.
How to cite: pStA0::idi was a gift from John Heap (Addgene plasmid # 114350 ; http://n2t.net/addgene:114350 ; RRID:Addgene_114350)
