[The description below was written by a language model from this plasmid's Addgene catalogue record and pLannotate feature annotations shown in this document.]
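Description:
pStA0::idi is a small, high-copy synthetic-biology plasmid (about 3.1 kb in the sequenced record) that stores a codon-optimised idi coding sequence as a part for the Start-Stop Assembly system, a hierarchical DNA assembly method described as functionally scarless and optimised for metabolic engineering. It is built on the pGT400 backbone (roughly 2.2 kb), which corresponds to the pStA0 storage vector named in the plasmid title. It is propagated in E. coli through a ColE1/pMB1/pUC-type origin of replication. Selection uses ampicillin, with β-lactamase expressed from its native bla promoter.

The 915 bp insert was introduced between two BsaI sites that were destroyed during cloning. The automated annotation did not label the insert itself. By position, it most likely lies in the unannotated region between the phage lambda t0 terminator and the oppositely oriented E. coli rrnB T1 terminator. These two terminators appear to flank the cloning region and would insulate it from transcription coming from the backbone. No promoter or ribosome binding site upstream of the insert is annotated, which suggests the plasmid serves as a part donor rather than an expression construct, although the record does not say this outright. The record also does not give the source organism of idi or the host for which it was codon optimised. The gene name conventionally refers to isopentenyl diphosphate isomerase, an isoprenoid pathway enzyme. The plasmid's likely use is to supply the idi coding sequence for combination with promoters, ribosome binding sites and terminators in higher-level assemblies of multi-gene metabolic pathways.
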