Features (pLannotate 1.2.2; 5 found; start..end, strand, type, name):
    471..565     +  terminator     lambda t0 terminator: transcription terminator from phage lambda
   1528..1614    -  terminator     rrnB T1 terminator: Escherichia coli rrnB; transcription terminator T1 from the E. coli rrnB gene
   1713..1817    +  promoter       AmpR promoter: bla
   1818..2678    +  CDS            AmpR: β-lactamase; bla; confers resistance to ampicillin, carbenicillin, and related antibiotics
   2849..313     +  rep_origin     ori (across the origin): high-copy-number ColE1/pMB1/pBR322/pUC origin of replication
>Addgene plasmid #114350 | pStA0::idi | addgene full sequence | sequence record 229295 | Addgene NGS Result
CTCAAGACGATAGTTACCGGATAAGGCGCAGCGGTCGGGCTGAACGGGGGGTTCGTGCACACAGCCCAGC
TTGGAGCGAACGACCTACACCGAACTGAGATACCTACAGCGTGAGCTATGAGAAAGCGCCACGCTTCCCG
AAGGGAGAAAGGCGGACAGGTATCCGGTAAGCGGCAGGGTCGGAACAGGAGAGCGCACGAGGGAGCTTCC
AGGGGGAAACGCCTGGTATCTTTATAGTCCTGTCGGGTTTCGCCACCTCTGACTTGAGCGTCGATTTTTG
TGATGCTCGTCAGGGGGGCGGAGCCTATGGAAAAACGCCAGCAACGCGGCCTTTTTACGGTTCCTGGCCT
TTTGCTGGCCTTTTGCTCACATGTTCTTTCCTGCGTTATCCCCTGATTCTGTGGATAACCGTATTACCGC
CTTTGAGTGAGCTGATACCGCTCGCCGCAGCCGAACGACCGAGCGCCTTGGACTCCTGTTGATAGATCCA
GTAATGACCTCAGAACTCCATCTGGATTTGTTCAGAACGCTCGGTTGCCGCCGGGCGTTTTTTATTGGTG
AGAATCCAGTGTGCTCTTCGATGCTGCGCTCGCTTCTGCGCGGTTTAACTCACATCCCGCGCGTCAACTC
GGCCCAACAGCCTTCATGCGCACACGCGCGCTTACAATTTAAGCTGCGTTCGATGCAGATGACTCTGATG
CAACCGAGTATCTCAGCTAACCTGTCGCGCGCCGAAGATCGTACTGACCACATGCGCGGTGCAAGTACGT
GGGCTGGTGGTCAATCCCAAGATGAACTGATGTTAAAGGACGAATGCATTTTGGTTGATGTTGAAGATAA
CATTACTGGACATGCATCAAAGTTGGAATGTCATAAATTTCTGCCGCACCAACCCGCAGGTTTGTTGCAC
CGCGCCTTCAGTGTATTTCTGTTTGATGACCAAGGTCGTCTGTTGCTTCAACAACGGGCACGCTCGAAAA
TTACCTTTCCGAGTGTATGGACCAATACTTGTTGCAGTCATCCATTGCACGGTCAGACGCCAGATGAAGT
GGATCAACTGAGCCAGGTCGCGGACGGGACCGTCCCGGGGGCTAAGGCGGCCGCCATCCGGAAACTGGAA
CATGAACTGGGTATCCCGGCCCATCAACTGCCAGCTTCAGCGTTTCGTTTCCTCACCCGTTTGCATTACT
GTGCGGCTGACGTGCAGCCGGCGGCTACGCAGTCAGCACTTTGGGGGGAACATGAAATGGATTATATCCT
GTTCATTCGTGCGAATGTAACACTCGCCCCGAATCCTGACGAAGTGGACGAGGTCCGTTATGTAACGCAG
GAAGAACTGCGCCAGATGATGCAACCGGATAATGGCCTTCAGTGGAGTCCATGGTTCCGTATTATTGCCG
CCCGGTTTCTTGAACGTTGGTGGGCCGATCTGGACGCAGCACTGAACACGGATAAACATGAAGATTGGGG
TACCGTGCATCATATTAATGAGGCATAATGAAGAGCGTAAGACCTCTAGGGCGGCGGATTTGTCCTACTC
AGGAGAGCGTTCACCGACAAACAACAGATAAAACGAAAGGCCCAGTCTTTCGACTGAGCCTTTCGTTTTA
TTTGATGCCCGAAAGGGCCTCGTGATACGCCTATTTTTATAGGTTAATGTCATGATAATAATGGTTTCTT
AGACGTCAGGTGGCACTTTTCGGGGAAATGTGCGCGGAACCCCTATTTGTTTATTTTTCTAAATACATTC
AAATATGTATCCGCTCATGAGACAATAACCCTGATAAATGCTTCAATAATATTGAAAAAGGAAGAGTATG
AGTATTCAACATTTCCGTGTCGCCCTTATTCCCTTTTTTGCGGCATTTTGCCTTCCTGTTTTTGCTCACC
CAGAAACGCTGGTGAAAGTAAAAGATGCTGAAGATCAGTTGGGTGCACGAGTGGGTTACATCGAACTGGA
TCTCAACAGCGGTAAGATCCTTGAGAGTTTTCGCCCCGAAGAACGTTTTCCAATGATGAGCACTTTTAAA
GTTCTGCTATGTGGCGCGGTATTATCCCGTATTGACGCCGGGCAAGAGCAACTCGGTCGCCGCATACACT
ATTCTCAGAATGACTTGGTTGAGTACTCACCAGTCACAGAAAAGCATCTTACGGATGGCATGACAGTAAG
AGAATTATGCAGTGCTGCCATAACCATGAGTGATAACACTGCGGCCAACTTACTTCTGACAACGATCGGA
GGACCGAAGGAGCTAACCGCTTTTTTGCACAACATGGGGGATCATGTAACTCGCCTTGATCGTTGGGAAC
CGGAGCTGAATGAAGCCATACCAAACGACGAGCGTGACACCACGATGCCTGTAGCAATGGCAACAACGTT
GCGCAAACTATTAACTGGCGAACTACTTACTCTAGCTTCCCGGCAACAATTAATAGACTGGATGGAGGCG
GATAAAGTTGCAGGACCACTTCTGCGCTCGGCCCTTCCGGCTGGCTGGTTTATTGCTGATAAATCTGGAG
CCGGTGAGCGTGGGTCCCGCGGTATCATTGCAGCACTGGGGCCAGATGGTAAGCCCTCCCGTATCGTAGT
TATCTACACGACGGGGAGTCAGGCAACTATGGATGAACGAAATAGACAGATCGCTGAGATAGGTGCCTCA
CTGATTAAGCATTGGTAACTGTCAGACCAAGTTTACTCATATATACTTTAGATTGATTTAAAACTTCATT
TTTAATTTAAAAGGATCTAGGTGAAGATCCTTTTTGATAATCTCATGACCAAAATCCCTTAACGTGAGTT
TTCGTTCCACTGAGCGTCAGACCCCGTAGAAAAGATCAAAGGATCTTCTTGAGATCCTTTTTTTCTGCGC
GTAATCTGCTGCTTGCAAACAAAAAAACCACCGCTACCAGCGGTGGTTTGTTTGCCGGATCAAGAGCTAC
CAACTCTTTTTCCGAAGGTAACTGGCTTCAGCAGAGCGCAGATACCAAATACTGTTCTTCTAGTGTAGCC
GTAGTTAGGCCACCACTTCAAGAACTCTGTAGCACCGCCTACATACCTCGCTCTGCTAATCCTGTTACCA
GTGGCTGCTGCCAGTGGCGATAAGTCGTGTCTTACCGGGTTGGA
